Addgene plasmid #134966: pL40C_PGKintron_Cas9_Green
Purpose: Lentiviral vector coding Cas9 and mNeonGreen
Depositing lab: Beat Bornhauser. Depositing organization: University Children's Hospital Zurich. Publication: The Leukemogenic TCF3-HLF Complex Rewires Enhancers Driving Cellular Identity and Self-Renewal Conferring EP300 Vulnerability. Huang Y, Mouttet B, Warnatz HJ, Risch T, Rietmann F, Frommelt F, Ngo QA, Dobay MP, Marovca B, Jenni S, Tsai YC, Matzk S, Amstislavskiy V, Schrappe M, Stanulla M, Gstaiger M, Bornhauser B, Yaspo ML, Bourquin JP. Cancer Cell. 2019 Dec 9;36(6):630-644.e9. doi: 10.1016/j.ccell.2019.10.004. Epub 2019 Nov 14. PubMed 31735627.
Backbone
  Vector backbone: L40C
  Backbone size w/o insert (bp): 7926
  Total vector size (bp): 12951
  Vector type: Mammalian Expression, Lentiviral, CRISPR
Growth in bacteria
  Bacterial resistance: Ampicillin, 100 μg/mL
  Growth temperature: 37°C
  Growth strain: NEB Stable
  Copy number: Unknown
Gene/Insert
  Gene/Insert name: Cas9-P2A-mNeonGreen
  Species: Streptococcus pyogenes
  Promoter: hPGK promoter with beta-globin intron
  Tag / fusion protein: FLAG (N terminal on insert)
  Cloning method: Restriction Enzyme; 5′ cloning site BamHI (not destroyed); 3′ cloning site MluI (not destroyed)
  Sequencing primers: 5′ cccctctgctaaccatgttcatg
Terms and licenses: Academic/Nonprofit Terms; Industry Terms: Not Available to Industry
Depositor comments: pL40C_PGKintron_Cas9_Green was derived by subcloning the hPGK promoter with beta-globin intron from Tet-pLKO-puro (Addgene #21915) into the L40C-CRISPR.EFS.mNeon.NL.SL vector (a gift from Dirk Heckl, Martin Luther University Halle-Wittenberg) using PacI and BamHI sites.
How to cite: pL40C_PGKintron_Cas9_Green was a gift from Beat Bornhauser (Addgene plasmid # 134966 ; http://n2t.net/addgene:134966 ; RRID:Addgene_134966)
