[The description below was written by a language model from this plasmid's Addgene catalogue record and pLannotate feature annotations shown in this document.]
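Description:
pL40C_PGKintron_Cas9_Green is a 12,951 bp self-inactivating HIV-1-based lentiviral vector on the L40C backbone, built to deliver Streptococcus pyogenes Cas9 together with a green fluorescent marker into mammalian cells. It is propagated in E. coli through a high-copy ColE1/pUC-type origin with ampicillin selection (AmpR). The plasmid backbone also carries an f1 origin, an SV40 origin and lac/T7/T3 remnants typical of a phagemid-derived cloning vector. Genomic viral RNA is transcribed in packaging cells from a composite upstream region (CMV enhancer, an SV40 promoter fragment and the RSV promoter) fused to a truncated 5' LTR. That arrangement is generally associated with Tat-independent production. The transfer cassette contains the Ψ packaging signal with a partial gag sequence, the RRE for Rev-dependent nuclear export and the cPPT/CTS. A ΔU3 3' LTR followed by an SV40 polyadenylation signal leaves the integrated provirus without LTR promoter activity.

The payload is a single open reading frame, Cas9-P2A-mNeonGreen, with an N-terminal FLAG tag on Cas9 according to the record. It was cloned between BamHI and MluI sites. Expression is driven by the human PGK promoter followed by a rabbit β-globin intron, which the depositor subcloned in to replace the promoter of the parental L40C-CRISPR EFS vector. The intron and the downstream WPRE are standard elements for boosting transcript processing and expression. The P2A peptide separates Cas9 from mNeonGreen during translation, so green fluorescence reports Cas9-expressing cells and allows them to be sorted without drug selection. No sgRNA cassette or U6 promoter is annotated, so guides would presumably be supplied from a separate vector when generating Cas9-expressing lines for CRISPR editing or screening.
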