Features (pLannotate 1.2.2; 30 found; start..end, strand, type, name):
      1..380     +  enhancer       CMV enhancer: human cytomegalovirus immediate early enhancer
    437..628     +  promoter       SV40 promoter (fragment): SV40 enhancer and early promoter
    647..873     +  promoter       RSV promoter: Rous sarcoma virus enhancer/promoter
    874..1054    +  LTR            5' LTR (truncated): truncated 5' long terminal repeat (LTR) from HIV-1
   1101..1226    +  misc_feature   HIV-1 Ψ: packaging signal of human immunodeficiency virus type 1
   1210..1573    +  CDS            HIV-1 gag (fragment): gag protein from human immunodeficiency virus 1; gag
   1719..1952    +  misc_feature   RRE: The Rev response element (RRE) of HIV-1 allows for Rev-dependent mRNA export from the nucleus to the cytoplasm.
   2329..2429    +  CDS            Rev (fragment): human immunodeficiency virus 1 (HIV-1) Rev protein; rev; enhances nuclear export of unspliced and incompletely spliced viral mRNAs
   2479..2596    +  misc_feature   cPPT/CTS: central polypurine tract and central termination sequence of HIV-1
   2641..3151    +  promoter       hPGK promoter: human phosphoglycerate kinase 1 promoter
   3160..3732    +  intron         β-globin intron: intron from rabbit β-globin gene
   3837..5438    +  CDS            Cas9(N): N-terminal portion of Streptococcus pyogenes Cas9 (Zetsche et al., 2015)
   5439..7937    +  CDS            Cas9(C): C-terminal portion of Streptococcus pyogenes Cas9 (Zetsche et al., 2015)
   8061..8768    +  CDS            mNeonGreen: mNeonGreen is a basic (constitutively fluorescent) green/yellow fluorescent protein published in 2013, derived from Branchiostoma lanceolatum. It is reported to be a very rapidly-maturing monomer with moderate acid sensitivity.
   8787..9375    +  misc_feature   WPRE: woodchuck hepatitis virus posttranscriptional regulatory element
   9426..9445    +  misc_feature   cPPT/CTS (fragment): central polypurine tract and central termination sequence of HIV-1
   9447..9680    +  LTR            3' LTR (ΔU3): self-inactivating 3' long terminal repeat (LTR) from HIV-1
   9758..9879    +  polyA_signal   SV40 poly(A) signal: SV40 polyadenylation signal
   9919..10054   +  rep_origin     SV40 ori: SV40 origin of replication
  10075..10093   -  promoter       T7 promoter: promoter for bacteriophage T7 RNA polymerase
  10101..10256   +  CDS            lacZα (fragment): LacZα fragment of β-galactosidase; lacZ fragment
  10261..10689   +  rep_origin     f1 ori (sequence partly withheld): f1 bacteriophage origin of replication; arrow indicates direction of (+) strand synthesis
  10742..10846   +  promoter       AmpR promoter: bla
  10847..11707   +  CDS            AmpR: β-lactamase; bla; confers resistance to ampicillin, carbenicillin, and related antibiotics
  11878..12466   +  rep_origin     ori: high-copy-number ColE1/pMB1/pBR322/pUC origin of replication
  12649..12741   +  CDS            lacI (fragment): lac repressor; lacI; The lac repressor binds to the lac operator to inhibit transcription in E. coli. This inhibition can be relieved by adding lactose or isopropyl-β-D-thiogalactopyranoside (IPTG).
  12754..12775   +  protein_bind   CAP binding site: CAP binding activates transcription in the presence of cAMP. E. coli catabolite activator protein
  12790..12820   +  promoter       lac promoter: promoter for the E. coli lac operon
  12824..12846   +  protein_bind   lac operator (fragment): The lac repressor binds to the lac operator to inhibit transcription in E. coli. This inhibition can be relieved by adding lactose or isopropyl-β-D-thiogalactopyranoside (IPTG). lac repressor encoded by lacI
  12889..12907   +  promoter       T3 promoter: promoter for bacteriophage T3 RNA polymerase
>Addgene plasmid #134966 | pL40C_PGKintron_Cas9_Green | addgene full sequence | sequence record 267148 | Addgene NGS Result
GACATTGATTATTGACTAGTTATTAATAGTAATCAATTACGGGGTCATTAGTTCATAGCCCATATATGGA
GTTCCGCGTTACATAACTTACGGTAAATGGCCCGCCTGGCTGACCGCCCAACGACCCCCGCCCATTGACG
TCAATAATGACGTATGTTCCCATAGTAACGCCAATAGGGACTTTCCATTGACGTCAATGGGTGGAGTATT
TACGGTAAACTGCCCACTTGGCAGTACATCAAGTGTATCATATGCCAAGTACGCCCCCTATTGACGTCAA
TGACGGTAAATGGCCCGCCTGGCATTATGCCCAGTACATGACCTTATGGGACTTTCCTACTTGGCAGTAC
ATCTACGTATTAGTCATCGCTATTACCATGGCGCGCCATGCAGGGCCTGAAATAACCTCTGAAAGAGGAA
CTTGGTTAGGTACCTTCTGAGGCGGAAAGAACCAGCTGTGGAATGTGTGTCAGTTAGGGTGTGGAAAGTC
CCCAGGCTCCCCAGCAGGCAGAAGTATGCAAAGCATGCATCTCAATTAGTCAGCAACCAGGTGTGGAAAG
TCCCCAGGCTCCCCAGCAGGCAGAAGTATGCAAAGCATGCATCTCAATTAGTCAGCAACCATAGTCCCTT
AAGAGGCGCGCCTTAATGTAGTCTTATGCAATACTCTTGTAGTCTTGCAACATGGTAACGATGAGTTAGC
AACATGCCTTACAAGGAGAGAAAAAGCACCGTGCATGCCGATTGGTGGAAGTAAGGTGGTACGATCGTGC
CTTATTAGGAAGGCAACAGACGGGTCTGACATGGATTGGACGAACCACTGAATTGCCGCATTGCAGAGAT
ATTGTATTTAAGTGCCTAGCTCGATACATAAACGGGTCTCTCTGGTTAGACCAGATCTGAGCCTGGGAGC
TCTCTGGCTAACTAGGGAACCCACTGCTTAAGCCTCAATAAAGCTTGCCTTGAGTGCTTCAAGTAGTGTG
TGCCCGTCTGTTGTGTGACTCTGGTAACTAGAGATCCCTCAGACCCTTTTAGTCAGTGTGGAAAATCTCT
AGCAGTGGCGCCCGAACAGGGACTTGAAAGCGAAAGGGAAACCAGAGGAGCTCTCTCGACGCAGGACTCG
GCTTGCTGAAGCGCGCACGGCAAGAGGCGAGGGGCGGCGACTGGTGAGTACGCCAAAAATTTTGACTAGC
GGAGGCTAGAAGGAGAGAGATGGGTGCGAGAGCGTCAGTATTAAGCGGGGGAGAATTAGATCGCGATGGG
AAAAAATTCGGTTAAGGCCAGGGGGAAAGAAAAAATATAAATTAAAACATATAGTATGGGCAAGCAGGGA
GCTAGAACGATTCGCAGTTAATCCTGGCCTGTTAGAAACATCAGAAGGCTGTAGACAAATACTGGGACAG
CTACAACCATCCCTTCAGACAGGATCAGAAGAACTTAGATCATTATATAATACAGTAGCAACCCTCTATT
GTGTGCATCAAAGGATAGAGATAAAAGACACCAAGGAAGCTTTAGACAAGATAGAGGAAGAGCAAAACAA
AAGTAAGACCACCGCACAGCAAGCGGCCGCTGATCTTCAGACCTGGAGGAGGAGATATGAGGGACAATTG
GAGAAGTGAATTATATAAATATAAAGTAGTAAAAATTGAACCATTAGGAGTAGCACCCACCAAGGCAAAG
AGAAGAGTGGTGCAGAGAGAAAAAAGAGCAGTGGGAATAGGAGCTTTGTTCCTTGGGTTCTTGGGAGCAG
CAGGAAGCACTATGGGCGCAGCGTCAATGACGCTGACGGTACAGGCCAGACAATTATTGTCTGGTATAGT
GCAGCAGCAGAACAATTTGCTGAGGGCTATTGAGGCGCAACAGCATCTGTTGCAACTCACAGTCTGGGGC
ATCAAGCAGCTCCAGGCAAGAATCCTGGCTGTGGAAAGATACCTAAAGGATCAACAGCTCCTGGGGATTT
GGGGTTGCTCTGGAAAACTCATTTGCACCACTGCTGTGCCTTGGAATGCTAGTTGGAGTAATAAATCTCT
GGAACAGATTTGGAATCACACGACCTGGATGGAGTGGGACAGAGAAATTAACAATTACACAAGCTTAATA
CACTCCTTAATTGAAGAATCGCAAAACCAGCAAGAAAAGAATGAACAAGAATTATTGGAATTAGATAAAT
GGGCAAGTTTGTGGAATTGGTTTAACATAACAAATTGGCTGTGGTATATAAAATTATTCATAATGATAGT
AGGAGGCTTGGTAGGTTTAAGAATAGTTTTTGCTGTACTTTCTATAGTGAATAGAGTTAGGCAGGGATAT
TCACCATTATCGTTTCAGACCCACCTCCCAACCCCGAGGGGACCCGACAGGCCCGAAGGAATAGAAGAAG
AAGGTGGAGAGAGAGACAGAGACAGATCCATTCGATTAGTGAACGGATCGGCACTGCGTGCGCCAATTCT
GCAGACAAATGGCAGTATTCATCCACAATTTTAAAAGAAAAGGGGGGATTGGGGGGTACAGTGCAGGGGA
AAGAATAGTAGACATAATAGCAACAGACATACAAACTAAAGAATTACAAAAACAAATTACAAAAATTCAA
AATTTTCGGGTTTATTACAGGGACAGCAGAGATCCAGTTTGGTTAATTAAGGGGTTGGGGTTGCGCCTTT
TCCAAGGCAGCCCTGGGTTTGCGCAGGGACGCGGCTGCTCTGGGCGTGGTTCCGGGAAACGCAGCGGCGC
CGACCCTGGGTCTCGCACATTCTTCACGTCCGTTCGCAGCGTCACCCGGATCTTCGCCGCTACCCTTGTG
GGCCCCCCGGCGACGCTTCCTGCTCCGCCCCTAAGTCGGGAAGGTTCCTTGCGGTTCGCGGCGTGCCGGA
CGTGACAAACGGAAGCCGCACGTCTCACTAGTACCCTCGCAGACGGACAGCGCCAGGGAGCAATGGCAGC
GCGCCGACCGCGATGGGCTGTGGCCAATAGCGGCTGCTCAGCAGGGCGCGCCGAGAGCAGCGGCCGGGAA
GGGGCGGTGCGGGAGGCGGGGTGTGGGGCGGTAGTGTGGGCCCTGTTCCTGCCCGCGCGGTGTTCCGCAT
TCTGCAAGCCTCCGGAGCGCACGTCGGCAGTCGGCTCCCTCGTTGACCGAATCACCGACCTCTCTCCCCA
GGGGGATCTGTGAGTTTGGGGACCCTTGATTGTTCTTTCTTTTTCGCTATTGTAAAATTCATGTTATATG
GAGGGGGCAAAGTTTTCAGGGTGTTGTTTAGAATGGGAAGATGTCCCTTGTATCACCATGGACCCTCATG
ATAATTTTGTTTCTTTCACTTTCTACTCTGTTGACAACCATTGTCTCCTCTTATTTTCTTTTCATTTTCT
GTAACTTTTTCGTTAAACTTTAGCTTGCATTTGTAACGAATTTTTAAATTCACTTTTGTTTATTTGTCAG
ATTGTAAGTACTTTCTCTAATCACTTTTTTTTCAAGGCAATCAGGGTATATTATATTGTACTTCAGCACA
GTTTTAGAGAACAATTGTTATAATTAAATGATAAGGTAGAATATTTCTGCATATAAATTCTGGCTGGCGT
GGAAATATTCTTATTGGTAGAAACAACTACATCCTGGTCATCATCCTGCCTTTCTCTTTATGGTTACAAT
GATATACACTGTTTGAGATGAGGATAAAATACTCTGAGTCCAAACCGGGCCCCTCTGCTAACCATGTTCA
TGCCTTCTTCTTTTTCCTACAGCTCCTGGGCAACGTGGATCCGCCACCATGGATTACAAAGACGATGACG
ATAAGATGGCCCCAAAGAAGAAGCGGAAGGTCGGTATCCACGGAGTCCCAGCAGCCGACAAGAAGTACAG
CATCGGCCTGGACATCGGCACCAACTCTGTGGGCTGGGCCGTGATCACCGACGAGTACAAGGTGCCCAGC
AAGAAATTCAAGGTGCTGGGCAACACCGACCGGCACAGCATCAAGAAGAACCTGATCGGAGCCCTGCTGT
TCGACAGCGGCGAAACAGCCGAGGCCACCCGGCTGAAGAGAACCGCCAGAAGAAGATACACCAGACGGAA
GAACCGGATCTGCTATCTGCAAGAGATCTTCAGCAACGAGATGGCCAAGGTGGACGACAGCTTCTTCCAC
AGACTGGAAGAGTCCTTCCTGGTGGAAGAGGATAAGAAGCACGAGCGGCACCCCATCTTCGGCAACATCG
TGGACGAGGTGGCCTACCACGAGAAGTACCCCACCATCTACCACCTGAGAAAGAAACTGGTGGACAGCAC
CGACAAGGCCGACCTGCGGCTGATCTATCTGGCCCTGGCCCACATGATCAAGTTCCGGGGCCACTTCCTG
ATCGAGGGCGACCTGAACCCCGACAACAGCGACGTGGACAAGCTGTTCATCCAGCTGGTGCAGACCTACA
ACCAGCTGTTCGAGGAAAACCCCATCAACGCCAGCGGCGTGGACGCCAAGGCCATCCTGTCTGCCAGACT
GAGCAAGAGCAGACGGCTGGAAAATCTGATCGCCCAGCTGCCCGGCGAGAAGAAGAATGGCCTGTTCGGA
AACCTGATTGCCCTGAGCCTGGGCCTGACCCCCAACTTCAAGAGCAACTTCGACCTGGCCGAGGATGCCA
AACTGCAGCTGAGCAAGGACACCTACGACGACGACCTGGACAACCTGCTGGCCCAGATCGGCGACCAGTA
CGCCGACCTGTTTCTGGCCGCCAAGAACCTGTCCGACGCCATCCTGCTGAGCGACATCCTGAGAGTGAAC
ACCGAGATCACCAAGGCCCCCCTGAGCGCCTCTATGATCAAGAGATACGACGAGCACCACCAGGACCTGA
CCCTGCTGAAAGCTCTCGTGCGGCAGCAGCTGCCTGAGAAGTACAAAGAGATTTTCTTCGACCAGAGCAA
GAACGGCTACGCCGGCTACATTGACGGCGGAGCCAGCCAGGAAGAGTTCTACAAGTTCATCAAGCCCATC
CTGGAAAAGATGGACGGCACCGAGGAACTGCTCGTGAAGCTGAACAGAGAGGACCTGCTGCGGAAGCAGC
GGACCTTCGACAACGGCAGCATCCCCCACCAGATCCACCTGGGAGAGCTGCACGCCATTCTGCGGCGGCA
GGAAGATTTTTACCCATTCCTGAAGGACAACCGGGAAAAGATCGAGAAGATCCTGACCTTCCGCATCCCC
TACTACGTGGGCCCTCTGGCCAGGGGAAACAGCAGATTCGCCTGGATGACCAGAAAGAGCGAGGAAACCA
TCACCCCCTGGAACTTCGAGGAAGTGGTGGACAAGGGCGCTTCCGCCCAGAGCTTCATCGAGCGGATGAC
CAACTTCGATAAGAACCTGCCCAACGAGAAGGTGCTGCCCAAGCACAGCCTGCTGTACGAGTACTTCACC
GTGTATAACGAGCTGACCAAAGTGAAATACGTGACCGAGGGAATGAGAAAGCCCGCCTTCCTGAGCGGCG
AGCAGAAAAAGGCCATCGTGGACCTGCTGTTCAAGACCAACCGGAAAGTGACCGTGAAGCAGCTGAAAGA
GGACTACTTCAAGAAAATCGAGTGCTTCGACTCCGTGGAAATCTCCGGCGTGGAAGATCGGTTCAACGCC
TCCCTGGGCACATACCACGATCTGCTGAAAATTATCAAGGACAAGGACTTCCTGGACAATGAGGAAAACG
AGGACATTCTGGAAGATATCGTGCTGACCCTGACACTGTTTGAGGACAGAGAGATGATCGAGGAACGGCT
GAAAACCTATGCCCACCTGTTCGACGACAAAGTGATGAAGCAGCTGAAGCGGCGGAGATACACCGGCTGG
GGCAGGCTGAGCCGGAAGCTGATCAACGGCATCCGGGACAAGCAGTCCGGCAAGACAATCCTGGATTTCC
TGAAGTCCGACGGCTTCGCCAACAGAAACTTCATGCAGCTGATCCACGACGACAGCCTGACCTTTAAAGA
GGACATCCAGAAAGCCCAGGTGTCCGGCCAGGGCGATAGCCTGCACGAGCACATTGCCAATCTGGCCGGC
AGCCCCGCCATTAAGAAGGGCATCCTGCAGACAGTGAAGGTGGTGGACGAGCTCGTGAAAGTGATGGGCC
GGCACAAGCCCGAGAACATCGTGATCGAAATGGCCAGAGAGAACCAGACCACCCAGAAGGGACAGAAGAA
CAGCCGCGAGAGAATGAAGCGGATCGAAGAGGGCATCAAAGAGCTGGGCAGCCAGATCCTGAAAGAACAC
CCCGTGGAAAACACCCAGCTGCAGAACGAGAAGCTGTACCTGTACTACCTGCAGAATGGGCGGGATATGT
ACGTGGACCAGGAACTGGACATCAACCGGCTGTCCGACTACGATGTGGACCATATCGTGCCTCAGAGCTT
TCTGAAGGACGACTCCATCGACAACAAGGTGCTGACCAGAAGCGACAAGAACCGGGGCAAGAGCGACAAC
GTGCCCTCCGAAGAGGTCGTGAAGAAGATGAAGAACTACTGGCGGCAGCTGCTGAACGCCAAGCTGATTA
CCCAGAGAAAGTTCGACAATCTGACCAAGGCCGAGAGAGGCGGCCTGAGCGAACTGGATAAGGCCGGCTT
CATCAAGAGACAGCTGGTGGAAACCCGGCAGATCACAAAGCACGTGGCACAGATCCTGGACTCCCGGATG
AACACTAAGTACGACGAGAATGACAAGCTGATCCGGGAAGTGAAAGTGATCACCCTGAAGTCCAAGCTGG
TGTCCGATTTCCGGAAGGATTTCCAGTTTTACAAAGTGCGCGAGATCAACAACTACCACCACGCCCACGA
CGCCTACCTGAACGCCGTCGTGGGAACCGCCCTGATCAAAAAGTACCCTAAGCTGGAAAGCGAGTTCGTG
TACGGCGACTACAAGGTGTACGACGTGCGGAAGATGATCGCCAAGAGCGAGCAGGAAATCGGCAAGGCTA
CCGCCAAGTACTTCTTCTACAGCAACATCATGAACTTTTTCAAGACCGAGATTACCCTGGCCAACGGCGA
GATCCGGAAGCGGCCTCTGATCGAGACAAACGGCGAAACCGGGGAGATCGTGTGGGATAAGGGCCGGGAT
TTTGCCACCGTGCGGAAAGTGCTGAGCATGCCCCAAGTGAATATCGTGAAAAAGACCGAGGTGCAGACAG
GCGGCTTCAGCAAAGAGTCTATCCTGCCCAAGAGGAACAGCGATAAGCTGATCGCCAGAAAGAAGGACTG
GGACCCTAAGAAGTACGGCGGCTTCGACAGCCCCACCGTGGCCTATTCTGTGCTGGTGGTGGCCAAAGTG
GAAAAGGGCAAGTCCAAGAAACTGAAGAGTGTGAAAGAGCTGCTGGGGATCACCATCATGGAAAGAAGCA
GCTTCGAGAAGAATCCCATCGACTTTCTGGAAGCCAAGGGCTACAAAGAAGTGAAAAAGGACCTGATCAT
CAAGCTGCCTAAGTACTCCCTGTTCGAGCTGGAAAACGGCCGGAAGAGAATGCTGGCCTCTGCCGGCGAA
CTGCAGAAGGGAAACGAACTGGCCCTGCCCTCCAAATATGTGAACTTCCTGTACCTGGCCAGCCACTATG
AGAAGCTGAAGGGCTCCCCCGAGGATAATGAGCAGAAACAGCTGTTTGTGGAACAGCACAAGCACTACCT
GGACGAGATCATCGAGCAGATCAGCGAGTTCTCCAAGAGAGTGATCCTGGCCGACGCTAATCTGGACAAA
GTGCTGTCCGCCTACAACAAGCACCGGGATAAGCCCATCAGAGAGCAGGCCGAGAATATCATCCACCTGT
TTACCCTGACCAATCTGGGAGCCCCTGCCGCCTTCAAGTACTTTGACACCACCATCGACCGGAAGAGGTA
CACCAGCACCAAAGAGGTGCTGGACGCCACCCTGATCCACCAGAGCATCACCGGCCTGTACGAGACACGG
ATCGACCTGTCTCAGCTGGGAGGCGACAAGCGTCCTGCTGCTACTAAGAAAGCTGGTCAAGCTAAGAAAA
AGAAAGCTAGCGGAGGAAGCGGCGCCACCAATTTCAGCCTGCTGAAACAGGCCGGCGACGTGGAAGAGAA
CCCTGGCCCTATGGTGTCCAAGGGCGAAGAGGACAACATGGCCAGCCTGCCTGCCACCCACGAGCTGCAC
ATCTTCGGCAGCATCAACGGCGTGGACTTCGACATGGTGGGACAGGGCACCGGCAACCCCAACGACGGCT
ACGAGGAACTGAACCTGAAGTCCACAAAGGGCGACCTGCAGTTCAGCCCCTGGATTCTGGTGCCCCACAT
CGGCTACGGCTTCCACCAGTACCTGCCCTACCCCGACGGCATGAGCCCTTTCCAAGCCGCCATGGTGGAT
GGCAGCGGCTACCAGGTGCACCGGACCATGCAGTTTGAGGACGGCGCCAGCCTGACCGTGAACTACAGGT
ACACATACGAGGGCAGCCACATCAAGGGCGAGGCCCAAGTGAAGGGCACAGGCTTTCCAGCCGACGGCCC
CGTGATGACCAATAGCCTGACAGCCGCCGACTGGTGCAGAAGCAAGAAAACCTACCCCAATGACAAGACC
ATCATCAGCACCTTCAAGTGGTCCTACACCACCGGCAATGGCAAGCGGTACAGAAGCACCGCCCGGACCA
CCTACACCTTCGCCAAACCCATGGCCGCCAACTACCTGAAGAACCAGCCTATGTACGTGTTCCGCAAGAC
CGAGCTGAAGCACTCCAAGACAGAACTGAACTTCAAAGAGTGGCAGAAAGCCTTCACCGACGTGATGGGC
ATGGACGAGCTGTACAAGTGAACGCGTTAAGTCGACAATCAACCTCTGGATTACAAAATTTGTGAAAGAT
TGACTGGTATTCTTAACTATGTTGCTCCTTTTACGCTATGTGGATACGCTGCTTTAATGCCTTTGTATCA
TGCTATTGCTTCCCGTATGGCTTTCATTTTCTCCTCCTTGTATAAATCCTGGTTGCTGTCTCTTTATGAG
GAGTTGTGGCCCGTTGTCAGGCAACGTGGCGTGGTGTGCACTGTGTTTGCTGACGCAACCCCCACTGGTT
GGGGCATTGCCACCACCTGTCAGCTCCTTTCCGGGACTTTCGCTTTCCCCCTCCCTATTGCCACGGCGGA
ACTCATCGCCGCCTGCCTTGCCCGCTGCTGGACAGGGGCTCGGCTGTTGGGCACTGACAATTCCGTGGTG
TTGTCGGGGAAATCATCGTCCTTTCCTTGGCTGCTCGCCTGTGTTGCCACCTGGATTCTGCGCGGGACGT
CCTTCTGCTACGTCCCTTCGGCCCTCAATCCAGCGGACCTTCCTTCCCGCGGCCTGCTGCCGGCTCTGCG
GCCTCTTCCGCGTCTTCGCCTTCGCCCTCAGACGAGTCGGATCTCCCTTTGGGCCGCCTCCCCGCGTCGA
CTTTAAGACCAATGACTTACAAGGCAGCTGTAGATCTTAGCCACTTTTTAAAAGAAAAGGGGGGACTGGA
AGGGCTAATTCACTCCCAACGAAGACAAGATCTGCTTTTTGCTTGTACTGGGTCTCTCTGGTTAGACCAG
ATCTGAGCCTGGGAGCTCTCTGGCTAACTAGGGAACCCACTGCTTAAGCCTCAATAAAGCTTGCCTTGAG
TGCTTCAAGTAGTGTGTGCCCGTCTGTTGTGTGACTCTGGTAACTAGAGATCCCTCAGACCCTTTTAGTC
AGTGTGGAAAATCTCTAGCAGTACGTATAGTAGTTCATGTCATCTTATTATTCAGTATTTATAACTTGCA
AAGAAATGAATATCAGAGAGTGAGAGGAACTTGTTTATTGCAGCTTATAATGGTTACAAATAAAGCAATA
GCATCACAAATTTCACAAATAAAGCATTTTTTTCACTGCATTCTAGTTGTGGTTTGTCCAAACTCATCAA
TGTATCTTATCATGTCTGGCTCTAGCTATCCCGCCCCTAACTCCGCCCATCCCGCCCCTAACTCCGCCCA
GTTCCGCCCATTCTCCGCCCCATGGCTGACTAATTTTTTTTATTTATGCAGAGGCCGAGGCCGCCTCGGC
CTCTGAGCTATTCCAGAAGTAGTGAGGAGGCTTTTTTGGAGGCCTAGGGACGTACCCAATTCGCCCTATA
GTGAGTCGTATTACGCGCGCTCACTGGCCGTCGTTTTACAACGTCGTGACTGGGAAAACCCTGGCGTTAC
CCAACTTAATCGCCTTGCAGCACATCCCCCTTTCGCCAGCTGGCGTAATAGCGAAGAGGCCCGCACCGAT
CGCCCTTCCCAACAGTTGCGCAGCCTGAATGGCGAATGGG
[124 nt withheld, positions 10261-10384]
C
[91 nt withheld, positions 10386-10476]
A
[49 nt withheld, positions 10478-10526]
CCTTTGACGTTGGAGTCCACGTTCTTT
[37 nt withheld, positions 10554-10590]
ACCCTATCTCGGTCTATTCTTTTGATTTATAAGGGATTTTGCCGATTTCGGCCTATTGGTTAAAAAATGA
GCTGATTTAACAAAAATTTAACGCGAATTTTAACAAAATATTAACGCTTACAATTTAGGTGGCACTTTTC
GGGGAAATGTGCGCGGAACCCCTATTTGTTTATTTTTCTAAATACATTCAAATATGTATCCGCTCATGAG
ACAATAACCCTGATAAATGCTTCAATAATATTGAAAAAGGAAGAGTATGAGTATTCAACATTTCCGTGTC
GCCCTTATTCCCTTTTTTGCGGCATTTTGCCTTCCTGTTTTTGCTCACCCAGAAACGCTGGTGAAAGTAA
AAGATGCTGAAGATCAGTTGGGTGCACGAGTGGGTTACATCGAACTGGATCTCAACAGCGGTAAGATCCT
TGAGAGTTTTCGCCCCGAAGAACGTTTTCCAATGATGAGCACTTTTAAAGTTCTGCTATGTGGCGCGGTA
TTATCCCGTATTGACGCCGGGCAAGAGCAACTCGGTCGCCGCATACACTATTCTCAGAATGACTTGGTTG
AGTACTCACCAGTCACAGAAAAGCATCTTACGGATGGCATGACAGTAAGAGAATTATGCAGTGCTGCCAT
AACCATGAGTGATAACACTGCGGCCAACTTACTTCTGACAACGATCGGAGGACCGAAGGAGCTAACCGCT
TTTTTGCACAACATGGGGGATCATGTAACTCGCCTTGATCGTTGGGAACCGGAGCTGAATGAAGCCATAC
CAAACGACGAGCGTGACACCACGATGCCTGTAGCAATGGCAACAACGTTGCGCAAACTATTAACTGGCGA
ACTACTTACTCTAGCTTCCCGGCAACAATTAATAGACTGGATGGAGGCGGATAAAGTTGCAGGACCACTT
CTGCGCTCGGCCCTTCCGGCTGGCTGGTTTATTGCTGATAAATCTGGAGCCGGTGAGCGTGGGTCTCGCG
GTATCATTGCAGCACTGGGGCCAGATGGTAAGCCCTCCCGTATCGTAGTTATCTACACGACGGGGAGTCA
GGCAACTATGGATGAACGAAATAGACAGATCGCTGAGATAGGTGCCTCACTGATTAAGCATTGGTAACTG
TCAGACCAAGTTTACTCATATATACTTTAGATTGATTTAAAACTTCATTTTTAATTTAAAAGGATCTAGG
TGAAGATCCTTTTTGATAATCTCATGACCAAAATCCCTTAACGTGAGTTTTCGTTCCACTGAGCGTCAGA
CCCCGTAGAAAAGATCAAAGGATCTTCTTGAGATCCTTTTTTTCTGCGCGTAATCTGCTGCTTGCAAACA
AAAAAACCACCGCTACCAGCGGTGGTTTGTTTGCCGGATCAAGAGCTACCAACTCTTTTTCCGAAGGTAA
CTGGCTTCAGCAGAGCGCAGATACCAAATACTGTTCTTCTAGTGTAGCCGTAGTTAGGCCACCACTTCAA
GAACTCTGTAGCACCGCCTACATACCTCGCTCTGCTAATCCTGTTACCAGTGGCTGCTGCCAGTGGCGAT
AAGTCGTGTCTTACCGGGTTGGACTCAAGACGATAGTTACCGGATAAGGCGCAGCGGTCGGGCTGAACGG
GGGGTTCGTGCACACAGCCCAGCTTGGAGCGAACGACCTACACCGAACTGAGATACCTACAGCGTGAGCT
ATGAGAAAGCGCCACGCTTCCCGAAGGGAGAAAGGCGGACAGGTATCCGGTAAGCGGCAGGGTCGGAACA
GGAGAGCGCACGAGGGAGCTTCCAGGGGGAAACGCCTGGTATCTTTATAGTCCTGTCGGGTTTCGCCACC
TCTGACTTGAGCGTCGATTTTTGTGATGCTCGTCAGGGGGGCGGAGCCTATGGAAAAACGCCAGCAACGC
GGCCTTTTTACGGTTCCTGGCCTTTTGCTGGCCTTTTGCTCACATGTTCTTTCCTGCGTTATCCCCTGAT
TCTGTGGATAACCGTATTACCGCCTTTGAGTGAGCTGATACCGCTCGCCGCAGCCGAACGACCGAGCGCA
GCGAGTCAGTGAGCGAGGAAGCGGAAGAGCGCCCAATACGCAAACCGCCTCTCCCCGCGCGTTGGCCGAT
TCATTAATGCAGCTGGCACGACAGGTTTCCCGACTGGAAAGCGGGCAGTGAGCGCAACGCAATTAATGTG
AGTTAGCTCACTCATTAGGCACCCCAGGCTTTACACTTTATGCTTCCGGCTCGTATGTTGTGTGGAATTG
TGAGCGGATAACAATTTCACACAGGAAACAGCTATGACCATGATTACGCCAAGCGCGCAATTAACCCTCA
CTAAAGGGAACAAAAGCTGGAGCTGCAAGCGGTACCGTCGACCTGCAGGTT
